>Addgene plasmid #132286 | pDONR221_UCP2 | addgene full sequence | sequence record 263226 | Addgene NGS Result
CTTTCCTGCGTTATCCCCTGATTCTGTGGATAACCGTATTACCGCCTTTGAGTGAGCTGATACCGCTCGC
CGCAGCCGAACGACCGAGCGCAGCGAGTCAGTGAGCGAGGAAGCGGAAGAGCGCCCAATACGCAAACCGC
CTCTCCCCGCGCGTTGGCCGATTCATTAATGCAGCTGGCACGACAGGTTTCCCGACTGGAAAGCGGGCAG
TGAGCGCAACGCAATTAATACGCGTACCGCTAGCCAGGAAGAGTTTGTAGAAACGCAAAAAGGCCATCCG
TCAGGATGGCCTTCTGCTTAGTTTGATGCCTGGCAGTTTATGGCGGGCGTCCTGCCCGCCACCCTCCGGG
CCGTTGCTTCACAACGTTCAAATCCGCTCCCGGCGGATTTGTCCTACTCAGGAGAGCGTTCACCGACAAA
CAACAGATAAAACGAAAGGCCCAGTCTTCCGACTGAGCCTTTCGTTTTATTTGATGCCTGGCAGTTCCCT
ACTCTCGCGTTAACGCTAGCATGGATGTTTTCCCAGTCACGACGTTGTAAAACGACGGCCAGTCTTAAGC
TCGGGCCCCAAATAATGATTTTATTTTGACTGATAGTGACCTGTTCGTTGCAACACATTGATGAGCAATG
CTTTTTTATAATGCCAACTTTGTACAAAAAAGCAGGCTCCACCATGGTGGGCTTCAAGGCAACCGACGTG
CCACCTACCGCAACAGTGAAGTTTCTGGGAGCAGGAACAGCAGCATGCATCGCAGACCTGATCACCTTCC
CTCTGGATACAGCCAAGGTGAGGCTGCAGATCCAGGGCGAGTCTCAGGGACCAGTGCGGGCAACCGCAAG
CGCCCAGTACAGAGGCGTGATGGGCACCATCCTGACAATGGTGAGGACAGAGGGCCCTCGCTCCCTGTAT
AATGGACTGGTGGCAGGACTGCAGAGGCAGATGTCTTTCGCCAGCGTGCGCATCGGCCTGTACGACTCCG
TGAAGCAGTTTTATACCAAGGGCTCTGAGCACGCCTCCATCGGCTCTAGACTGCTGGCAGGATCTACCAC
AGGCGCCCTGGCAGTGGCAGTGGCACAGCCAACCGATGTGGTGAAGGTGAGGTTCCAGGCACAGGCAAGG
GCAGGAGGAGGCCGGAGATACCAGTCTACCGTGAACGCCTATAAGACAATCGCCCGGGAGGAGGGCTTTA
GAGGCCTGTGGAAGGGCACCAGCCCAAACGTGGCAAGGAATGCCATCGTGAACTGTGCCGAGCTGGTGAC
ATACGACCTGATCAAGGATGCCCTGCTGAAGGCCAATCTGATGACCGACGATCTGCCCTGCCACTTCACA
AGCGCCTTTGGCGCCGGCTTCTGTACCACAGTGATCGCCAGCCCTGTGGATGTGGTGAAGACCAGATACA
TGAACTCCGCCCTGGGACAGTATAGCTCCGCCGGACACTGCGCACTGACAATGCTGCAGAAGGAGGGCCC
AAGGGCCTTTTACAAGGGCTTCATGCCCAGCTTTCTGCGCCTGGGCTCCTGGAACGTGGTCATGTTCGTG
ACCTATGAGCAGCTGAAGCGGGCCCTGATGGCAGCATGTACATCCAGAGAGGCCCCCTTTGACCCAGCTT
TCTTGTACAAAGTTGGCATTATAAGAAAGCATTGCTTATCAATTTGTTGCAACGAACAGGTCACTATCAG
TCAAAATAAAATCATTATTTGCCATCCAGCTGATATCCCCTATAGTGAGTCGTATTACATGGTCATAGCT
GTTTCCTGGCAGCTCTGGCCCGTGTCTCAAAATCTCTGATGTTACATTGCACAAGATAAAAATATATCAT
CATGAACAATAAAACTGTCTGCTTACATAAACAGTAATACAAGGGGTGTTATGAGCCATATTCAACGGGA
AACGTCGAGGCCGCGATTAAATTCCAACATGGATGCTGATTTATATGGGTATAAATGGGCTCGCGATAAT
GTCGGGCAATCAGGTGCGACAATCTATCGCTTGTATGGGAAGCCCGATGCGCCAGAGTTGTTTCTGAAAC
ATGGCAAAGGTAGCGTTGCCAATGATGTTACAGATGAGATGGTCAGACTAAACTGGCTGACGGAATTTAT
GCCTCTTCCGACCATCAAGCATTTTATCCGTACTCCTGATGATGCATGGTTACTCACCACTGCGATCCCC
GGAAAAACAGCATTCCAGGTATTAGAAGAATATCCTGATTCAGGTGAAAATATTGTTGATGCGCTGGCAG
TGTTCCTGCGCCGGTTGCATTCGATTCCTGTTTGTAATTGTCCTTTTAACAGCGATCGCGTATTTCGTCT
CGCTCAGGCGCAATCACGAATGAATAACGGTTTGGTTGATGCGAGTGATTTTGATGACGAGCGTAATGGC
TGGCCTGTTGAACAAGTCTGGAAAGAAATGCATAAACTTTTGCCATTCTCACCGGATTCAGTCGTCACTC
ATGGTGATTTCTCACTTGATAACCTTATTTTTGACGAGGGGAAATTAATAGGTTGTATTGATGTTGGACG
AGTCGGAATCGCAGACCGATACCAGGATCTTGCCATCCTATGGAACTGCCTCGGTGAGTTTTCTCCTTCA
TTACAGAAACGGCTTTTTCAAAAATATGGTATTGATAATCCTGATATGAATAAATTGCAGTTTCATTTGA
TGCTCGATGAGTTTTTCTAATCAGAATTGGTTAATTGGTTGTAACACTGGCAGAGCATTACGCTGACTTG
ACGGGACGGCGCAAGCTCATGACCAAAATCCCTTAACGTGAGTTACGCGTCGTTCCACTGAGCGTCAGAC
CCCGTAGAAAAGATCAAAGGATCTTCTTGAGATCCTTTTTTTCTGCGCGTAATCTGCTGCTTGCAAACAA
AAAAACCACCGCTACCAGCGGTGGTTTGTTTGCCGGATCAAGAGCTACCAACTCTTTTTCCGAAGGTAAC
TGGCTTCAGCAGAGCGCAGATACCAAATACTGTTCTTCTAGTGTAGCCGTAGTTAGGCCACCACTTCAAG
AACTCTGTAGCACCGCCTACATACCTCGCTCTGCTAATCCTGTTACCAGTGGCTGCTGCCAGTGGCGATA
AGTCGTGTCTTACCGGGTTGGACTCAAGACGATAGTTACCGGATAAGGCGCAGCGGTCGGGCTGAACGGG
GGGTTCGTGCACACAGCCCAGCTTGGAGCGAACGACCTACACCGAACTGAGATACCTACAGCGTGAGCTA
TGAGAAAGCGCCACGCTTCCCGAAGGGAGAAAGGCGGACAGGTATCCGGTAAGCGGCAGGGTCGGAACAG
GAGAGCGCACGAGGGAGCTTCCAGGGGGAAACGCCTGGTATCTTTATAGTCCTGTCGGGTTTCGCCACCT
CTGACTTGAGCGTCGATTTTTGTGATGCTCGTCAGGGGGGCGGAGCCTATGGAAAAACGCCAGCAACGCG
GCCTTTTTACGGTTCCTGGCCTTTTGCTGGCCTTTTGCTCACATGTT
Features (pLannotate 1.2.2; 10 found; start..end, strand, type, name):
    121..213     +  CDS            lacI (fragment): lac repressor; lacI; The lac repressor binds to the lac operator to inhibit transcription in E. coli. This inhibition can be relieved by adding lactose or isopropyl-β-D-thiogalactopyranoside (IPTG).
    268..295     -  terminator     rrnB T2 terminator: transcription terminator T2 from the E. coli rrnB gene
    427..470     +  terminator     rrnB T1 terminator: Escherichia coli rrnB; transcription terminator T1 from the E. coli rrnB gene
    517..553     -  CDS            lacZα (fragment): LacZα fragment of β-galactosidase; lacZ fragment
    569..668     +  protein_bind   attL1: mutant version of attL; recombination site for the Gateway® LR reaction LR Clonase™
    674..1600    +  CDS            UCP2: UCP2_HUMAN - Also known as SLC25A8. Experimental evidence at protein level: Swiss-Prot protein existence level 1. UCP are mitochondrial transporter proteins that create proton leaks across the inner mitochondrial membrane, thus uncoupling oxidative phosphorylation from ATP synthesis. As a result, energy is dissipated in the form of heat. From Homo sapiens (Human).
   1602..1701    -  protein_bind   attL2: mutant version of attL; recombination site for the Gateway® LR reaction LR Clonase™
   1719..1737    -  promoter       T7 promoter: promoter for bacteriophage T7 RNA polymerase
   1871..2680    +  CDS            KanR: aminoglycoside phosphotransferase; aph(3')-Ia; confers resistance to kanamycin in bacteria or G418 (Geneticin®) in eukaryotes
   2827..3415    +  rep_origin     ori: high-copy-number ColE1/pMB1/pBR322/pUC origin of replication
