[The description below was written by a language model from this plasmid's Addgene catalogue record and pLannotate feature annotations shown in this document.]
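Description:
pDONR221_UCP2 is a Gateway entry clone built on the pDONR221 donor backbone, carrying a codon-optimized open reading frame for human UCP2 (also known as SLC25A8), a mitochondrial carrier of the SLC25 family that creates proton leak across the inner mitochondrial membrane and so uncouples oxidative phosphorylation from ATP synthesis. The sequenced plasmid is about 3.5 kb and is maintained in E. coli at high copy through a ColE1/pUC-type origin, with selection by kanamycin via the aph(3')-Ia aminoglycoside phosphotransferase gene.

The 927 bp UCP2 coding sequence sits directly between attL1 and attL2, the recombination sites used in the LR Clonase reaction, so the ORF can be moved directionally into any attR-containing destination vector. Although the catalogue lists the vector type as mammalian expression, the feature table shows no eukaryotic promoter or polyadenylation signal around the insert. Expression therefore depends on the destination vector chosen, which would also supply any tags. Whether the ORF retains a stop codon is not stated in the record.

Upstream of attL1 lie the rrnB T2 and T1 transcription terminators, which insulate the cloning site from read-through transcription in the backbone. A T7 promoter lies just beyond attL2 on the reverse strand, pointing back toward the insert. The short lacI and lacZα fragments annotated near the terminators are backbone remnants rather than functional genes, and M13 forward and reverse primer sites flank the cassette for sequence verification. The plasmid is part of a consortium collection of solute carrier ORFs intended for subcloning into custom expression vectors for transporter research and drug discovery.
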