Addgene plasmid #132286: pDONR221_UCP2
Purpose: Gateway entry clone with codon-optimized ORF sequence for subcloning into custom expression vectors
Depositing lab: RESOLUTE Consortium & Giulio Superti-Furga. Depositing organization: CeMM Research Center for Molecular Medicine. Publication: The RESOLUTE consortium: unlocking SLC transporters for drug discovery. Superti-Furga G, Lackner D, Wiedmer T, Ingles-Prieto A, Barbosa B, Girardi E, Goldmann U, Gurtl B, Klavins K, Klimek C, Lindinger S, Lineiro-Retes E, Muller AC, Onstein S, Redinger G, Reil D, Sedlyarov V, Wolf G, Crawford M, Everley R, ... Steppan CM. Nat Rev Drug Discov. 2020 Jul;19(7):429-430. doi: 10.1038/d41573-020-00056-6. PubMed 32265506.
Backbone
  Vector backbone: pDONR221
  Backbone manufacturer: Thermo Fisher Scientific
  Backbone size w/o insert (bp): 2550
  Vector type: Mammalian Expression
Growth in bacteria
  Bacterial resistance: Kanamycin, 50 μg/mL
  Growth temperature: 37°C
  Growth strain: Stbl3
  Copy number: High Copy
Gene/Insert
  Gene/Insert name: UCP2 (alt name: SLC25A8, BMIQ4)
  Species: H. sapiens (human)
  Insert size (bp): 927
  Entrez Gene: UCP2 (a.k.a. BMIQ4, SLC25A8, UCPH)
  Cloning method: Gateway Cloning
  Sequencing primers: 5′ M13-fwd; 3′ M13-rev
Terms and licenses: Academic/Nonprofit Terms; Industry Terms
Depositor comments: For more information on the full Resolute plasmid collection, please see www.addgene.org/depositor-collections/re-solute/. Please provide your feedback on this plasmid to the RESOLUTE consortium by filling out their RESOLUTE repository feedback form: https://forms.office.com/Pages/ResponsePage.aspx?id=0e05yklzmkS7rjFGQL4N7z4feCLQvEJAmVcOCM_u885UN1JJRko0Ukg4TVQwNTZLOUxPQVJWT1NHUCQlQCN0PWcu
How to cite: pDONR221_UCP2 was a gift from RESOLUTE Consortium & Giulio Superti-Furga (Addgene plasmid # 132286 ; http://n2t.net/addgene:132286 ; RRID:Addgene_132286)
