>Addgene plasmid #132286 | pDONR221_UCP2 | depositor partial sequence | sequence record 253972 | Codon-optimized ORF of UCP2
ATGGTGGGCTTCAAGGCAACCGACGTGCCACCTACCGCAACAGTGAAGTTTCTGGGAGCAGGAACAGCAG
CATGCATCGCAGACCTGATCACCTTCCCTCTGGATACAGCCAAGGTGAGGCTGCAGATCCAGGGCGAGTC
TCAGGGACCAGTGCGGGCAACCGCAAGCGCCCAGTACAGAGGCGTGATGGGCACCATCCTGACAATGGTG
AGGACAGAGGGCCCTCGCTCCCTGTATAATGGACTGGTGGCAGGACTGCAGAGGCAGATGTCTTTCGCCA
GCGTGCGCATCGGCCTGTACGACTCCGTGAAGCAGTTTTATACCAAGGGCTCTGAGCACGCCTCCATCGG
CTCTAGACTGCTGGCAGGATCTACCACAGGCGCCCTGGCAGTGGCAGTGGCACAGCCAACCGATGTGGTG
AAGGTGAGGTTCCAGGCACAGGCAAGGGCAGGAGGAGGCCGGAGATACCAGTCTACCGTGAACGCCTATA
AGACAATCGCCCGGGAGGAGGGCTTTAGAGGCCTGTGGAAGGGCACCAGCCCAAACGTGGCAAGGAATGC
CATCGTGAACTGTGCCGAGCTGGTGACATACGACCTGATCAAGGATGCCCTGCTGAAGGCCAATCTGATG
ACCGACGATCTGCCCTGCCACTTCACAAGCGCCTTTGGCGCCGGCTTCTGTACCACAGTGATCGCCAGCC
CTGTGGATGTGGTGAAGACCAGATACATGAACTCCGCCCTGGGACAGTATAGCTCCGCCGGACACTGCGC
ACTGACAATGCTGCAGAAGGAGGGCCCAAGGGCCTTTTACAAGGGCTTCATGCCCAGCTTTCTGCGCCTG
GGCTCCTGGAACGTGGTCATGTTCGTGACCTATGAGCAGCTGAAGCGGGCCCTGATGGCAGCATGTACAT
CCAGAGAGGCCCCCTTT
